Addgene plasmid #178864: pCMV-FKBP-mTagBFP2-MCS
Purpose: Mammalian expression of a protein of interest fused to the C-terminus of FKBP-mTagBFP2
Depositing lab: Shinya Tsukiji. Depositing organization: Nagoya Institute of Technology. Publication: Synthetic Protein Condensates That Inducibly Recruit and Release Protein Activity in Living Cells. Yoshikawa M, Yoshii T, Ikuta M, Tsukiji S. J Am Chem Soc. 2021 May 5;143(17):6434-6446. doi: 10.1021/jacs.0c12375. Epub 2021 Apr 23. PubMed 33890764.
Backbone
  Vector backbone: pmCherry-C1
  Backbone manufacturer: Clontech
  Backbone size w/o insert (bp): 3983
  Vector type: Mammalian Expression
Growth in bacteria
  Bacterial resistance: Kanamycin, 50 μg/mL
  Growth temperature: 37°C
  Growth strain: DH5alpha
  Copy number: High Copy
Gene/Insert
  Gene/Insert name: FKBP-mTagBFP2
  Species: Synthetic
  Insert size (bp): 1078
  Promoter: CMV
  Cloning method: Restriction Enzyme; 5′ cloning site NheI (not destroyed); 3′ cloning site BglII (not destroyed)
Terms and licenses: Academic/Nonprofit Terms; Industry Terms: Not Available to Industry
How to cite: pCMV-FKBP-mTagBFP2-MCS was a gift from Shinya Tsukiji (Addgene plasmid # 178864 ; http://n2t.net/addgene:178864 ; RRID:Addgene_178864)
