[The description below was written by a language model from this plasmid's Addgene catalogue record and pLannotate feature annotations shown in this document.]
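Description:
pCMV-FKBP-mTagBFP2-MCS is a mammalian expression plasmid of about 5.1 kb, built on the Clontech pmCherry-C1 backbone. The original fluorescent protein cassette has been replaced, between the NheI and BglII sites, by a synthetic FKBP-mTagBFP2 fusion of roughly 1.1 kb. It serves as a cloning vector for expressing a protein of interest fused to the C-terminus of FKBP-mTagBFP2. The plasmid is maintained at high copy in E. coli through a ColE1/pUC-type origin and selected with kanamycin. An f1 phage origin is also present.

Expression is driven by the human cytomegalovirus immediate early enhancer and promoter. The open reading frame begins with human FKBP12 (FKBP1A), a small domain widely used as a ligand-binding handle for chemically induced protein recruitment. It is followed by mTagBFP2, a monomeric, rapidly maturing blue fluorescent protein that reports expression and localization. The multiple cloning site lies immediately after mTagBFP2, so an inserted coding sequence is read through as a C-terminal fusion partner, and an SV40 polyadenylation signal terminates the transcript. A separate cassette carries the Tn5 NeoR/KanR gene under tandem bacterial (bla) and SV40 early promoters with an HSV TK polyadenylation signal. This gives kanamycin resistance in bacteria and allows G418 selection in mammalian cells. The short large T antigen, ble and bGH poly(A) fragments in the annotation appear to be backbone remnants or partial matches rather than functional elements.

The associated publication concerns synthetic protein condensates that inducibly recruit and release protein activity in living cells. This suggests the vector is used to make blue-tagged, FKBP-bearing proteins for such systems, although the record does not state which ligand or binding partner is used.
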