Features (pLannotate 1.2.2; 15 found; start..end, strand, type, name):
     70..373     +  enhancer       CMV enhancer: human cytomegalovirus immediate early enhancer
    374..577     +  promoter       CMV promoter: human cytomegalovirus (CMV) immediate early promoter
    613..936     +  CDS            FKBP1A: FKB1A_HUMAN - Also known as FKBP1, FKBP12. Experimental evidence at protein level: Swiss-Prot protein existence level 1. Keeps in an inactive conformation TGFBR1, the TGF-beta type I serine/threonine kinase receptor, preventing TGF-beta receptor activation in absence of ligand. Recruits SMAD7 to ACVR1B which prevents the association of SMAD2 and SMAD3 with the activin receptor complex, thereby blocking the activin signal. May modulate the RYR1 calcium channel activity. PPIases accelerate the folding of proteins. It catalyzes the cis-trans isomerization of proline imidic peptide bonds in oligop
    967..1677    +  CDS            mTagBFP2: mTagBFP2 is a basic (constitutively fluorescent) blue fluorescent protein published in 2011, derived from Entacmaea quadricolor. It is reported to be a very rapidly-maturing monomer with very low acid sensitivity.
   1678..1734    +  misc_feature   MCS: multiple cloning site
   1751..1835    +  CDS            large T antigen (fragment): large T antigen from SV40 (simian virus 40)
   1858..1979    +  polyA_signal   SV40 poly(A) signal: SV40 polyadenylation signal
   2013..2441    -  rep_origin     f1 ori (sequence partly withheld): f1 bacteriophage origin of replication; arrow indicates direction of (+) strand synthesis
   2468..2572    +  promoter       AmpR promoter: bla
   2574..2931    +  promoter       SV40 promoter: SV40 enhancer and early promoter
   2966..3760    +  CDS            NeoR/KanR: aminoglycoside phosphotransferase from Tn5; aph(3')-II (or nptII); confers resistance to neomycin, kanamycin, and G418 (Geneticin®)
   3781..3933    +  CDS            ble (fragment): BLE_KLEPN - Experimental evidence at protein level: Swiss-Prot protein existence level 1. Binding protein with a strong affinity to the bleomycin family of antibiotics. Binds to CL990; an antimitotic-antibiotic compound. From Klebsiella pneumoniae.
   3992..4039    +  polyA_signal   HSV TK poly(A) signal: herpes simplex virus thymidine kinase polyadenylation signal (Cole and Stacy, 1985)
   4130..4146    -  polyA_signal   bGH poly(A) signal (fragment): bovine growth hormone polyadenylation signal
   4368..4956    +  rep_origin     ori: high-copy-number ColE1/pMB1/pBR322/pUC origin of replication
>Addgene plasmid #178864 | pCMV-FKBP-mTagBFP2-MCS | addgene full sequence | sequence record 351692 | Addgene NGS Result
GCCATGCATTAGTTATTAATAGTAATCAATTACGGGGTCATTAGTTCATAGCCCATATATGGAGTTCCGC
GTTACATAACTTACGGTAAATGGCCCGCCTGGCTGACCGCCCAACGACCCCCGCCCATTGACGTCAATAA
TGACGTATGTTCCCATAGTAACGCCAATAGGGACTTTCCATTGACGTCAATGGGTGGAGTATTTACGGTA
AACTGCCCACTTGGCAGTACATCAAGTGTATCATATGCCAAGTACGCCCCCTATTGACGTCAATGACGGT
AAATGGCCCGCCTGGCATTATGCCCAGTACATGACCTTATGGGACTTTCCTACTTGGCAGTACATCTACG
TATTAGTCATCGCTATTACCATGGTGATGCGGTTTTGGCAGTACATCAATGGGCGTGGATAGCGGTTTGA
CTCACGGGGATTTCCAAGTCTCCACCCCATTGACGTCAATGGGAGTTTGTTTTGGCACCAAAATCAACGG
GACTTTCCAAAATGTCGTAACAACTCCGCCCCATTGACGCAAATGGGCGGTAGGCGTGTACGGTGGGAGG
TCTATATAAGCAGAGCTGGTTTAGTGAACCGTCAGATCCGCTAGCCGCCACCATGGGAGTGCAGGTGGAA
ACCATCTCCCCAGGAGACGGGCGCACCTTCCCCAAGCGCGGCCAGACCTGCGTGGTGCACTACACCGGGA
TGCTTGAAGATGGAAAGAAATTTGATTCCTCCCGGGACAGAAACAAGCCCTTTAAGTTTATGCTAGGCAA
GCAGGAGGTGATCCGAGGCTGGGAAGAAGGGGTTGCCCAGATGAGTGTGGGTCAGAGAGCCAAACTGACT
ATATCTCCAGATTATGCCTATGGTGCCACTGGGCACCCAGGCATCATCCCACCACATGCCACTCTCGTCT
TCGATGTGGAGCTTCTAAAACTGGAAGGCTCCGGTGCCAGTGCACCGGTCGCCACCATGGTGTCTAAGGG
CGAAGAGCTGATTAAGGAGAACATGCACATGAAGCTGTACATGGAGGGCACCGTGGACAACCATCACTTC
AAGTGCACATCCGAGGGCGAAGGCAAGCCCTACGAGGGCACCCAGACCATGAGAATCAAGGTGGTCGAGG
GCGGCCCTCTCCCCTTCGCCTTCGACATCCTGGCTACTAGCTTCCTCTACGGCAGCAAGACCTTCATCAA
CCACACCCAGGGCATCCCCGACTTCTTCAAGCAGTCCTTCCCTGAGGGCTTCACATGGGAGAGAGTCACC
ACATACGAAGACGGGGGCGTGCTGACCGCTACCCAGGACACCAGCCTCCAGGACGGCTGCCTCATCTACA
ACGTCAAGATCAGAGGGGTGAACTTCACATCCAACGGCCCTGTGATGCAGAAGAAAACACTCGGCTGGGA
GGCCTTCACCGAGACGCTGTACCCCGCTGACGGCGGCCTGGAAGGCAGAAACGACATGGCCCTGAAGCTC
GTGGGCGGGAGCCATCTGATCGCAAACGCCAAGACCACATATAGATCCAAGAAACCCGCTAAGAACCTCA
AGATGCCTGGCGTCTACTATGTGGACTACAGACTGGAAAGAATCAAGGAGGCCAACAACGAGACCTACGT
CGAGCAGCACGAGGTGGCAGTGGCCAGATACTGCGACCTCCCTAGCAAACTGGGGCACAAGCTTAATAGA
TCTCGAGCTCAAGCTTCGAATTCTGCAGTCGACGGTACCGCGGGCCCGGGATCCACCGGATCTAGATAAC
TGATCATAATCAGCCATACCACATTTGTAGAGGTTTTACTTGCTTTAAAAAACCTCCCACACCTCCCCCT
GAACCTGAAACATAAAATGAATGCAATTGTTGTTGTTAACTTGTTTATTGCAGCTTATAATGGTTACAAA
TAAAGCAATAGCATCACAAATTTCACAAATAAAGCATTTTTTTCACTGCATTCTAGTTGTGGTTTGTCCA
AACTCATCAATGTATCTTAAGGCGTAAATTGTAAGCGTTAATATTTTGTTAAAATTCGCGTTAAATTTTT
GTTAAATCAGCTCATTTTTTAACCAATAGGCCGAAATCGGCAAAATCCCTTATAAATCAAAAGAATAGAC
CGAGATAGGGT
[37 nt withheld, positions 2112-2148]
AAAGAACGTGGACTCCAACGTCAAAGG
[49 nt withheld, positions 2176-2224]
T
[91 nt withheld, positions 2226-2316]
G
[124 nt withheld, positions 2318-2441]
CAGGTGGCACTTTTCGGGGAAATGTGCGCGGAACCCCTATTTGTTTATTTTTCTAAATACATTCAAATAT
GTATCCGCTCATGAGACAATAACCCTGATAAATGCTTCAATAATATTGAAAAAGGAAGAGTCCTGAGGCG
GAAAGAACCAGCTGTGGAATGTGTGTCAGTTAGGGTGTGGAAAGTCCCCAGGCTCCCCAGCAGGCAGAAG
TATGCAAAGCATGCATCTCAATTAGTCAGCAACCAGGTGTGGAAAGTCCCCAGGCTCCCCAGCAGGCAGA
AGTATGCAAAGCATGCATCTCAATTAGTCAGCAACCATAGTCCCGCCCCTAACTCCGCCCATCCCGCCCC
TAACTCCGCCCAGTTCCGCCCATTCTCCGCCCCATGGCTGACTAATTTTTTTTATTTATGCAGAGGCCGA
GGCCGCCTCGGCCTCTGAGCTATTCCAGAAGTAGTGAGGAGGCTTTTTTGGAGGCCTAGGCTTTTGCAAA
GATCGATCAAGAGACAGGATGAGGATCGTTTCGCATGATTGAACAAGATGGATTGCACGCAGGTTCTCCG
GCCGCTTGGGTGGAGAGGCTATTCGGCTATGACTGGGCACAACAGACAATCGGCTGCTCTGATGCCGCCG
TGTTCCGGCTGTCAGCGCAGGGGCGCCCGGTTCTTTTTGTCAAGACCGACCTGTCCGGTGCCCTGAATGA
ACTGCAAGACGAGGCAGCGCGGCTATCGTGGCTGGCCACGACGGGCGTTCCTTGCGCAGCTGTGCTCGAC
GTTGTCACTGAAGCGGGAAGGGACTGGCTGCTATTGGGCGAAGTGCCGGGGCAGGATCTCCTGTCATCTC
ACCTTGCTCCTGCCGAGAAAGTATCCATCATGGCTGATGCAATGCGGCGGCTGCATACGCTTGATCCGGC
TACCTGCCCATTCGACCACCAAGCGAAACATCGCATCGAGCGAGCACGTACTCGGATGGAAGCCGGTCTT
GTCGATCAGGATGATCTGGACGAAGAGCATCAGGGGCTCGCGCCAGCCGAACTGTTCGCCAGGCTCAAGG
CGAGCATGCCCGACGGCGAGGATCTCGTCGTGACCCATGGCGATGCCTGCTTGCCGAATATCATGGTGGA
AAATGGCCGCTTTTCTGGATTCATCGACTGTGGCCGGCTGGGTGTGGCGGACCGCTATCAGGACATAGCG
TTGGCTACCCGTGATATTGCTGAAGAGCTTGGCGGCGAATGGGCTGACCGCTTCCTCGTGCTTTACGGTA
TCGCCGCTCCCGATTCGCAGCGCATCGCCTTCTATCGCCTTCTTGACGAGTTCTTCTGAGCGGGACTCTG
GGGTTCGAAATGACCGACCAAGCGACGCCCAACCTGCCATCACGAGATTTCGATTCCACCGCCGCCTTCT
ATGAAAGGTTGGGCTTCGGAATCGTTTTCCGGGACGCCGGCTGGATGATCCTCCAGCGCGGGGATCTCAT
GCTGGAGTTCTTCGCCCACCCTAGGGGGAGGCTAACTGAAACACGGAAGGAGACAATACCGGAAGGAACC
CGCGCTATGACGGCAATAAAAAGACAGAATAAAACGCACGGTGTTGGGTCGTTTGTTCATAAACGCGGGG
TTCGGTCCCAGGGCTGGCACTCTGTCGATACCCCACCGAGACCCCATTGGGGCCAATACGCCCGCGTTTC
TTCCTTTTCCCCACCCCACCCCCCAAGTTCGGGTGAAGGCCCAGGGCTCGCAGCCAACGTCGGGGCGGCA
GGCCCTGCCATAGCCTCAGGTTACTCATATATACTTTAGATTGATTTAAAACTTCATTTTTAATTTAAAA
GGATCTAGGTGAAGATCCTTTTTGATAATCTCATGACCAAAATCCCTTAACGTGAGTTTTCGTTCCACTG
AGCGTCAGACCCCGTAGAAAAGATCAAAGGATCTTCTTGAGATCCTTTTTTTCTGCGCGTAATCTGCTGC
TTGCAAACAAAAAAACCACCGCTACCAGCGGTGGTTTGTTTGCCGGATCAAGAGCTACCAACTCTTTTTC
CGAAGGTAACTGGCTTCAGCAGAGCGCAGATACCAAATACTGTTCTTCTAGTGTAGCCGTAGTTAGGCCA
CCACTTCAAGAACTCTGTATCACCGCCTACATACCTCGCTCTGCTAATCCTGTTACCAGTGGCTGCTGCC
AGTGGCGATAAGTCGTGTCTTACCGGGTTGGACTCAAGACGATAGTTACCGGATAAGGCGCAGCGGTCGG
GCTGAACGGGGGGTTCGTGCACACAGCCCAGCTTGGAGCGAACGACCTACACCGAACTGAGATACCTACA
GCGTGAGCTATGAGAAAGCGCCACGCTTCCCGAAGGGAGAAAGGCGGACAGGTATCCGGTAAGCGGCAGG
GTCGGAACAGGAGAGCGCACGAGGGAGCTTCCAGGGGGAAACGCCTGGTATCTTTATAGTCCTGTCGGGT
TTCGCCACCTCTGACTTGAGCGTCGATTTTTGTGATGCTCGTCAGGGGGGCGGAGCCTATGGAAAAACGC
CAGCAACGCGGCCTTTTTACGGTTCCTGGCCTTTTGCTGGCCTTTTGCTCACATGTTCTTTCCTGCGTTA
TCCCCTGATTCTGTGGATAACCGTATTACC
